Addgene plasmid #20537: pWZL Neo Myr Flag CMPK
Depositing lab: William Hahn & Jean Zhao. Depositing organization: Dana-Farber Cancer Institute. Publication: Integrative Genomic Approaches Identify IKBKE as a Breast Cancer Oncogene (Kinase Library Clones). Boehm JS, Zhao JJ, Yao J, Kim SY, Firestein R, Dunn IF, Sjostrom SK, Garraway LA, Weremowicz S, Richardson AL, Greulich H, Stewart CJ, Mulvey LA, Shen RR, Ambrogio L, Hirozane-Kishikawa T, Hill DE, Vidal M, Meyerson M, Grenier JK, Hinkle G, Root DE, Roberts TM, Lander ES, Polyak K, Hahn WC. Cell. 2007 Jun 15. 129(6):1065-1079. 10.1016/j.cell.2007.03.052 PubMed 17574021.
Backbone
  Vector backbone: pWZL-Neo-Myr-Flag-DEST
  Backbone manufacturer: William Hahn Lab (available at Addgene, #15300)
  Vector type: Mammalian Expression, Retroviral
  Selectable markers: Neomycin (select with G418)
Growth in bacteria
  Bacterial resistance: Ampicillin, 100 μg/mL
  Growth temperature: 37°C
  Growth strain: Stbl3
  Growth instructions: Stbl3 cells to prevent recombination.
  Copy number: Unknown
Gene/Insert
  Gene/Insert name: CMPK (alt name: cytidylate kinase)
  Species: H. sapiens (human)
  Entrez Gene: CMPK1 (a.k.a. CK, CMK, CMPK, UMK, UMP-CMPK, UMPK)
  Tag / fusion protein: Myr (N terminal on backbone); Flag (N terminal on backbone)
  Cloning method: Gateway Cloning
  Sequencing primers: 5′ pWZL-Fwd (GAA CCT CCT CGT TCG ACC); 3′ pWZL-Rev (TTC CGG GCC CTC ACA TTG)
Resource information
  A portion of this plasmid was derived from a plasmid made by: 3-F5
Terms and licenses: Academic/Nonprofit Terms; Industry Terms: Not Available to Industry
Depositor comments: ORFs were cloned into Gateway compatible pEntry vectors. An LR recombination reaction was performed to move the ORF to pWZL-Neo-Myr-Flag DEST such that the ORF would have 5' myristoylation and flag tags. This plasmid is part of a kinase library, and the gene has been verified, but has not been fully sequenced for minor mutations. Please see the following link for plasmids from this article that are not part of the kinase library http://www.addgene.org/pubmed/17574021
How to cite: pWZL Neo Myr Flag CMPK was a gift from William Hahn & Jean Zhao (Addgene plasmid # 20537 ; http://n2t.net/addgene:20537 ; RRID:Addgene_20537)
