[The description below was written by a language model from this plasmid's Addgene catalogue record.]
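Description:
pWZL Neo Myr Flag CMPK is a retroviral mammalian expression plasmid built on the Gateway destination vector pWZL-Neo-Myr-Flag-DEST. It carries the human CMPK1 open reading frame (cytidylate kinase, also known as UMP-CMP kinase). The ORF was first cloned into a Gateway entry vector and then moved into the destination backbone by an LR recombination reaction. This places the ORF in frame behind two N-terminal elements supplied by the backbone: a myristoylation signal and a Flag epitope. The myristoylation sequence directs lipid modification of the fusion protein and so targets it to membranes, a strategy commonly used to promote activation of kinases. The Flag tag allows detection or immunoprecipitation of the expressed protein.

In bacteria the plasmid is maintained under ampicillin selection, and a recombination-deficient strain is recommended to guard against rearrangement, a common precaution for vectors with retroviral repeats. Copy number is listed as unknown. In mammalian cells, stably transduced populations are selected with G418 through the neomycin resistance marker. The record includes no feature table, so it does not specify the promoter driving the insert, the arrangement of the resistance cassette, or the viral elements.

The construct is one member of a library of myristoylated, Flag-tagged human kinase clones. The library was assembled for gain-of-function screening in a study that used integrative genomic approaches to identify a breast cancer oncogene. The depositors note that the identity of the gene has been verified, but the clone has not been fully sequenced for minor mutations.
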