>Addgene plasmid #20537 | pWZL Neo Myr Flag CMPK | addgene partial sequence | sequence record 26362 | 20537 with pWZL-Fwd
CTCCTTCTCTAGGCGCCGGCCGGATCCAGAATTCGCCACCATGGGGTCTTCAAAATCTAAACCAAAGGAC
CCCAGCCAGCGCCGGCGCAGGATCCGAGGTTACCTTGACTACAAAGACGATGACGACAAGCAATTGACAA
GTTTGTACAAAAAAGTTGGCATGCTGAGCCGCTGCCGCAGCCGGCTGCTCCACGTCCTGGGCCTTAGCTT
CCTGCTGCAGACCCGCCGGCCGATTCTCCTCTGCTCTCCACGTCTCATGAAGCCGCTGGTCGTGTTCGTC
CTCGGCGGCCCCGGCGCCGGCAAGGGGACCCAGTGCGCCCGCATCGTCGAGAAATATGGCTACACACACC
TTTCTGCAGGAGAGCTGCTTCGTGATGAAAGGAAGAACCCAGATTCACAGTATGGTGAACTTATTGAAAA
GTACATTAAAGAAGGAAAGATTGTACCAGTTGAGATAACCATCAGTTTATTAAAGAGGGAAATGGATCAG
ACAATGGCTGCCAATGCTCAGAAGAATAAATTCTTGATTGATGGGTTTCCAAGAAATCAAGACAACCTTC
AAGGATGGAACAAGACCATGGATGGGAAGGCAGATGTATCTTTCGTTCTCTTTTTTGACTGTAATAATGA
GATTTGTATTGAACGATGTCTTGAGAGGGGAAAGAGTAGTG
